Addgene plasmid #221099: pRS413-ADH1pr-CFAPoptim
Purpose: (Empty Backbone) FAP insert for C-terminally tagging genes of interest (optimized FAP for yeast expression + 2xMYC tag)+E2:E15
Depositing lab: Allyson O’Donnell. Depositing organization: University of Pittsburgh (University, School of Medicine, and Cancer Institute). Publication: Optimization of the fluorogen-activating protein tag for quantitative protein trafficking and colocalization studies in S. cerevisiae. Oppenheimer KG, Hager NA, McAtee CK, Filiztekin E, Shang C, Warnick JA, Bruchez MP, Brodsky JL, Prosser DC, Kwiatkowski AV, O'Donnell AF. Mol Biol Cell. 2024 Jul 1;35(7):mr5. doi: 10.1091/mbc.E24-04-0174. Epub 2024 May 29. PubMed 38809589.
Backbone
  Vector backbone: pRS413
  Vector type: Yeast Expression
  Selectable markers: HIS3
Growth in bacteria
  Bacterial resistance: Ampicillin, 100 μg/mL
  Growth temperature: 37°C
  Growth strain: DH5alpha
  Copy number: Low Copy
Gene/Insert
  Gene/Insert name: None
Terms and licenses: Academic/Nonprofit Terms; Industry Terms: Not Available to Industry
Depositor comments: The Linker-MYC-FAPoptim-MYC sequence was cloned into the SalI and XhoI sites of the pRS413-ADH1pr plasmid.
How to cite: pRS413-ADH1pr-CFAPoptim was a gift from Allyson O’Donnell (Addgene plasmid # 221099 ; http://n2t.net/addgene:221099 ; RRID:Addgene_221099)
