[The description below was written by a language model from this plasmid's Addgene catalogue record and pLannotate feature annotations shown in this document.]
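Description:
pRS413-ADH1pr-CFAPoptim is a yeast–E. coli shuttle vector built on the pRS413 backbone and supplied as an empty tagging backbone for expressing proteins in Saccharomyces cerevisiae with a C-terminal fluorogen-activating protein (FAP) tag. In yeast it is maintained as a centromeric plasmid through a CEN6/ARS element and selected by histidine prototrophy via the HIS3 marker and its own promoter. In bacteria it replicates from a ColE1/pUC-type origin and is selected with ampicillin through the β-lactamase gene. The backbone also carries an f1 phage origin and the pBluescript-derived lac promoter/operator, lacZα fragment and flanking T3 and T7 promoters. The annotated short fragments of bom, rop, lacI and MRM1 appear to be backbone remnants rather than functional parts.

The expression cassette consists of the constitutive S. cerevisiae ADH1 promoter, followed by a portion of the pBluescript multiple cloning site and then the tag module. According to the depositor, a Linker-MYC-FAPoptim-MYC sequence was inserted between the SalI and XhoI sites of pRS413-ADH1pr. The feature table identifies its core as an approximately 720 bp FAPα2-type coding sequence, a dimer of the L5-MG single-chain antibody fragment that binds malachite green derivatives to produce red fluorescence. The flanking MYC epitopes are not separately annotated, and no terminator is annotated downstream of the tag. No gene of interest is present; a coding sequence would be cloned into the remaining polylinker sites upstream, in frame with the linker, giving a fusion with a yeast-optimized FAP and two MYC tags. The associated work concerns quantitative protein trafficking and colocalization studies in yeast, where fluorescence appears only when fluorogen dye is added.
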