Features (pLannotate 1.2.2; 23 found; start..end, strand, type, name):
    103..183     +  CDS            MRM1 (fragment): MRM1_YEAST - Also known as PET56 From Saccharomyces cerevisiae (strain ATCC 204508 / S288c) (Baker's yeast).
    184..233     -  misc_feature   bom (fragment): basis of mobility region from pBR322
    335..370     -  CDS            rop (fragment): Rop protein, which maintains plasmids at low copy number; rop
    445..948     +  misc_feature   CEN/ARS: S. cerevisiae CEN6 centromere fused to an autonomously replicating sequence
    978..1082    +  promoter       AmpR promoter: bla
   1083..1943    +  CDS            AmpR: β-lactamase; bla; confers resistance to ampicillin, carbenicillin, and related antibiotics
   2114..2702    +  rep_origin     ori: high-copy-number ColE1/pMB1/pBR322/pUC origin of replication
   2885..2977    +  CDS            lacI (fragment): lac repressor; lacI; The lac repressor binds to the lac operator to inhibit transcription in E. coli. This inhibition can be relieved by adding lactose or isopropyl-β-D-thiogalactopyranoside (IPTG).
   2990..3011    +  protein_bind   CAP binding site: CAP binding activates transcription in the presence of cAMP. E. coli catabolite activator protein
   3026..3056    +  promoter       lac promoter: promoter for the E. coli lac operon
   3064..3080    +  protein_bind   lac operator: The lac repressor binds to the lac operator to inhibit transcription in E. coli. This inhibition can be relieved by adding lactose or isopropyl-β-D-thiogalactopyranoside (IPTG). lac repressor encoded by lacI
   3125..3143    +  promoter       T3 promoter: promoter for bacteriophage T3 RNA polymerase
   3209..3547    +  CDS            YO085_YEAST: Protein predicted: Swiss-Prot protein existence level 4. From Saccharomyces cerevisiae (strain ATCC 204508 / S288c) (Baker's yeast).
   3912..4616    +  promoter       ADH1 promoter: S. cerevisiae ADH1; promoter for alcohol dehydrogenase 1
   4624..4692    +  misc_feature   MCS (fragment): pBluescript multiple cloning site
   4714..5433    +  CDS            FAPα2: fluorogen-activating protein composed of a dimer of the L5-MG single-chain antibody fragment (Szent-Gyorgyi et al., 2008) binds malachite green derivatives to produce red fluorescence
   5499..5520    +  misc_feature   MCS (fragment): pBluescript multiple cloning site
   5529..5547    -  promoter       T7 promoter: promoter for bacteriophage T7 RNA polymerase
   5555..5710    +  CDS            lacZα (fragment): LacZα fragment of β-galactosidase; lacZ fragment
   5714..6142    +  rep_origin     f1 ori (sequence partly withheld): f1 bacteriophage origin of replication; arrow indicates direction of (+) strand synthesis
   6170..6221    -  misc_feature   bom (fragment): basis of mobility region from pBR322
   6429..7091    -  CDS            HIS3: imidazoleglycerol-phosphate dehydratase, required for histidine biosynthesis; S. cerevisiae HIS3; yeast auxotrophic marker
   7092..53      -  promoter       HIS3 promoter (across the origin): S. cerevisiae HIS3
>Addgene plasmid #221099 | pRS413-ADH1pr-CFAPoptim | addgene full sequence | sequence record 438027 | Addgene NGS Result
AAAAAAAAAATGAAAATCATTACCGAGGCATAAAAAAATATAGAGTGTACTAGAGGAGGCCAAGAGTAAT
AGAAAAAGAAAATTGCGGGAAAGGACTGTGTTATGACTTCCCTGACTAATGCCGTGTTCAAACGATACCT
GGCAGTGACTCCTAGCGCTCACCAAGCTCTTAAAACGGGAATTTATGGTGCACTCTCAGTACAATCTGCT
CTGATGCCGCATAGTTAAGCCAGCCCCGACACCCGCCAACACCCGCTGACGCGCCCTGACGGGCTTGTCT
GCTCCCGGCATCCGCTTACAGACAAGCTGTGACCGTCTCCGGGAGCTGCATGTGTCAGAGGTTTTCACCG
TCATCACCGAAACGCGCGAGACGAAAGGGCCTCGTGATACGCCTATTTTTATAGGTTAATGTCATGATAA
TAATGGTTTCTTAGGGTCCTTTTCATCACGTGCTATAAAAATAATTATAATTTAAATTTTTTAATATAAA
TATATAAATTAAAAATAGAAAGTAAAAAAAGAAATTAAAGAAAAAATAGTTTTTGTTTTCCGAAGATGTA
AAAGACTCTAGGGGGATCGCCAACAAATACTACCTTTTATCTTGCTCTTCCTGCTCTCAGGTATTAATGC
CGAATTGTTTCATCTTGTCTGTGTAGAAGACCACACACGAAAATCCTGTGATTTTACATTTTACTTATCG
TTAATCGAATGTATATCTATTTAATCTGCTTTTCTTGTCTAATAAATATATATGTAAAGTACGCTTTTTG
TTGAAATTTTTTAAACCTTTGTTTATTTTTTTTTCTTCATTCCGTAACTCTTCTACCTTCTTTATTTACT
TTCTAAAATCCAAATACAAAACATAAAAATAAATAAACACAGAGTAAATTCCCAAATTATTCCATCATTA
AAAGATACGAGGCGCGTGTAAGTTACAGGCAAGCGATCCGTCAGGTGGCACTTTTCGGGGAAATGTGCGC
GGAACCCCTATTTGTTTATTTTTCTAAATACATTCAAATATGTATCCGCTCATGAGACAATAACCCTGAT
AAATGCTTCAATAATATTGAAAAAGGAAGAGTATGAGTATTCAACATTTCCGTGTCGCCCTTATTCCCTT
TTTTGCGGCATTTTGCCTTCCTGTTTTTGCTCACCCAGAAACGCTGGTGAAAGTAAAAGATGCTGAAGAT
CAGTTGGGTGCACGAGTGGGTTACATCGAACTGGATCTCAACAGCGGTAAGATCCTTGAGAGTTTTCGCC
CCGAAGAACGTTTTCCAATGATGAGCACTTTTAAAGTTCTGCTATGTGGCGCGGTATTATCCCGTATTGA
CGCCGGGCAAGAGCAACTCGGTCGCCGCATACACTATTCTCAGAATGACTTGGTTGAGTACTCACCAGTC
ACAGAAAAGCATCTTACGGATGGCATGACAGTAAGAGAATTATGCAGTGCTGCCATAACCATGAGTGATA
ACACTGCGGCCAACTTACTTCTGACAACGATCGGAGGACCGAAGGAGCTAACCGCTTTTTTGCACAACAT
GGGGGATCATGTAACTCGCCTTGATCGTTGGGAACCGGAGCTGAATGAAGCCATACCAAACGACGAGCGT
GACACCACGATGCCTGTAGCAATGGCAACAACGTTGCGCAAACTATTAACTGGCGAACTACTTACTCTAG
CTTCCCGGCAACAATTAATAGACTGGATGGAGGCGGATAAAGTTGCAGGACCACTTCTGCGCTCGGCCCT
TCCGGCTGGCTGGTTTATTGCTGATAAATCTGGAGCCGGTGAGCGTGGGTCTCGCGGTATCATTGCAGCA
CTGGGGCCAGATGGTAAGCCCTCCCGTATCGTAGTTATCTACACGACGGGGAGTCAGGCAACTATGGATG
AACGAAATAGACAGATCGCTGAGATAGGTGCCTCACTGATTAAGCATTGGTAACTGTCAGACCAAGTTTA
CTCATATATACTTTAGATTGATTTAAAACTTCATTTTTAATTTAAAAGGATCTAGGTGAAGATCCTTTTT
GATAATCTCATGACCAAAATCCCTTAACGTGAGTTTTCGTTCCACTGAGCGTCAGACCCCGTAGAAAAGA
TCAAAGGATCTTCTTGAGATCCTTTTTTTCTGCGCGTAATCTGCTGCTTGCAAACAAAAAAACCACCGCT
ACCAGCGGTGGTTTGTTTGCCGGATCAAGAGCTACCAACTCTTTTTCCGAAGGTAACTGGCTTCAGCAGA
GCGCAGATACCAAATACTGTTCTTCTAGTGTAGCCGTAGTTAGGCCACCACTTCAAGAACTCTGTAGCAC
CGCCTACATACCTCGCTCTGCTAATCCTGTTACCAGTGGCTGCTGCCAGTGGCGATAAGTCGTGTCTTAC
CGGGTTGGACTCAAGACGATAGTTACCGGATAAGGCGCAGCGGTCGGGCTGAACGGGGGGTTCGTGCACA
CAGCCCAGCTTGGAGCGAACGACCTACACCGAACTGAGATACCTACAGCGTGAGCTATGAGAAAGCGCCA
CGCTTCCCGAAGGGAGAAAGGCGGACAGGTATCCGGTAAGCGGCAGGGTCGGAACAGGAGAGCGCACGAG
GGAGCTTCCAGGGGGAAACGCCTGGTATCTTTATAGTCCTGTCGGGTTTCGCCACCTCTGACTTGAGCGT
CGATTTTTGTGATGCTCGTCAGGGGGGCGGAGCCTATGGAAAAACGCCAGCAACGCGGCCTTTTTACGGT
TCCTGGCCTTTTGCTGGCCTTTTGCTCACATGTTCTTTCCTGCGTTATCCCCTGATTCTGTGGATAACCG
TATTACCGCCTTTGAGTGAGCTGATACCGCTCGCCGCAGCCGAACGACCGAGCGCAGCGAGTCAGTGAGC
GAGGAAGCGGAAGAGCGCCCAATACGCAAACCGCCTCTCCCCGCGCGTTGGCCGATTCATTAATGCAGCT
GGCACGACAGGTTTCCCGACTGGAAAGCGGGCAGTGAGCGCAACGCAATTAATGTGAGTTAGCTCACTCA
TTAGGCACCCCAGGCTTTACACTTTATGCTTCCGGCTCGTATGTTGTGTGGAATTGTGAGCGGATAACAA
TTTCACACAGGAAACAGCTATGACCATGATTACGCCAAGCGCGCAATTAACCCTCACTAAAGGGAACAAA
AGCTGGAGCTCGCCGGGATCGAAGAAATGATGGTAAATGAAATAGGAAATCAAGGAGCATGAAGGCAAAA
GACAAATATAAGGGTCGAACGAAAAATAAAGTGAAAAGTGTTGATATGATGTATTTGGCTTTGCGGCGCC
GAAAAAACGAGTTTACGCAATTGCACAATCATGCTGACTCTGTGGCGGACCCGCGCTCTTGCCGGCCCGG
CGATAACGCTGGGCGTGAGGCTGTGCCCGGCGGAGTTTTTTGCGCCTGCATTTTCCAAGGTTTACCCTGC
GCTAAGGGGCGAGATTGGAGAAGCAATAAGAATGCCGGTTGGGGTTGCGATGATGACGACCACGACAACT
GGTGTCATTATTTAAGTTGCCGAAAGAACCTGAGTGCATTTGCAACATGAGTATACTAGAAGAATGAGCC
AAGACTTGCGAGACGCGAGTTTGCCGGTGGTGCGAACAATAGAGCGACCATGACCTTGAAGGTGAGACGC
GCATAACCGCTAGAGTACTTTGAAGAGGAAACAGCAATAGGGTTGCTACCAGTATAAATAGACAGGTACA
TACAACACTGGAAATGGTTGTCTGTTTGAGTACGCTTTCAATTCATTTGGGTGTGCACTTTATTATGTTA
CAATATGGAAGGGAACTTTACACTTCTCCTATGCACATATATTAATTAAAGTCCAATGCTAGTAGAGAAG
GGGGGTAACACCCCTCCGCGCTCTTTTCCGATTTTTTTCTAAACCGTGGAATATTTCGGATATCCTTTTG
TTGTTTCCGGGTGTACAATATGGACTTCCTCTTTTCTGGCAACCAAACCCATACATCGGGATTCCTATAA
TACCTTCGTTGGTCTCCCTAACATGTAGGTGGCGGAGGGGAGATATACAATAGAACAGATACCAGACAAG
ACATAATGGGCTAAACAAGACTACACCAATTACACTGCCTCATTGATGGTGGTACATAACGAACTAATAC
TGTAGCCCTAGACTTGATAGCCATCATCATATCGAAGTTTCACTACCCTTTTTCCATTTGCCATCTATTG
AAGTAATAATAGGCGCATGCAACTTCTTTTCTTTTTTTTTCTTTTCTCTCTCCCCCGTTGTTGTCTCACC
ATATCCGCAATGACAAAAAAATGATGGAAGACACTAAAGGAAAAAATTAACGACAAAGACAGCACCAACA
GATGTCGTTGTTCCAGAGCTGATGAGGGGTATCTCGAAGCACACGAAACTTTTTCCTTCCTTCATTCACG
CACACTACTCTCTAATGAGCAACGGTATACGGCCTTCCTTCCAGTTACTTGAATTTGAAATAAAAAAAAG
TTTGCTGTCTTGCTATCAAGTATAAATAGACCTGCAATTATTAATCTTTTGTTTCCTCGTCATTGTTCTC
GTTCCCTTTCTTCCTTGTTTCTTTTTCTGCACAATATTTCAAGCTATACCAAGCATACAATCAACTCCAA
GCTGGCCGCTCTAGAACTAGTGGATCCCCCGGGCTGCAGGAATTCGATATCAAGCTTATCGATACCGTCG
ACGCGGGTGCGGGTGCGGGTATGCAGGCCGTCGTTACCCAAGAACCTAGTGTTACCGTTAGCCCAGGTGG
TACTGTTATACTTACTTGTGGAAGTGGTACGGGTGCCGTCACATCTGGTCATTATGCAAATTGGTTTCAA
CAAAAACCAGGACAAGCTCCAAGAGCTTTGATTTTTGATACTGATAAGAAGTATTCTTGGACCCCAGGTA
GATTTTCTGGATCTTTGCTGGGAGCAAAGGCAGCTTTGACAATATCAGATGCTCAGCCTGAGGACGAAGC
CGAGTATTACTGTTCTCTTAGCGACGTGGATGGCTACTTGTTTGGCGGTGGAACACAACTGACGGTTCTG
TCCGGTGGTGGCGGCTCTGGTGGCGGTGGCAGCGGCGGTGGTGGTTCCGGAGGCGGCGGTTCTCAGGCTG
TGGTGACTCAGGAGCCGTCAGTGACTGTGTCCCCAGGAGGGACAGTCATTCTCACTTGTGGCTCCGGCAC
TGGAGCTGTCACCAGTGGTCATTATGCCAACTGGTTCCAGCAGAAGCCTGGCCAAGCCCCCAGGGCACTT
ATATTTGACACCGACAAGAAGTATTCCTGGACCCCTGGCCGATTCTCAGGCTCCCTCCTTGGGGCCAAGG
CTGCCCTGACCATCTCGGATGCGCAGCCTGAAGATGAGGCTGAGTATTACTGTTCGCTCTCCGACGTTGA
CGGTTATCTGTTCGGAGGAGGCACCCAGCTGACCGTCCTCTCCGAGCAGAAGCTGATCAGCGAGGAGGAC
CTGGAGCAGAAGCTGATCAGCGAGGAGGACCTGTAACGCCTCGAGGGGGGGCCCGGTACCCAATTCGCCC
TATAGTGAGTCGTATTACGCGCGCTCACTGGCCGTCGTTTTACAACGTCGTGACTGGGAAAACCCTGGCG
TTACCCAACTTAATCGCCTTGCAGCACATCCCCCTTTCGCCAGCTGGCGTAATAGCGAAGAGGCCCGCAC
CGATCGCCCTTCCCAACAGTTGCGCAGCCTGAATGGCGAATGG
[124 nt withheld, positions 5714-5837]
C
[91 nt withheld, positions 5839-5929]
A
[49 nt withheld, positions 5931-5979]
CCTTTGACGTTGGAGTCCACGTTCTTT
[37 nt withheld, positions 6007-6043]
ACCCTATCTCGGTCTATTCTTTTGATTTATAAGGGATTTTGCCGATTTCGGCCTATTGGTTAAAAAATGA
GCTGATTTAACAAAAATTTAACGCGAATTTTAACAAAATATTAACGCTTACAATTTCCTGATGCGGTATT
TTCTCCTTACGCATCTGTGCGGTATTTCACACCGCATAGATCCGTCGAGTTCAAGAGAAAAAAAAAGAAA
AAGCAAAAAGAAAAAAGGAAAGCGCGCCTCGTTCAGAATGACACGTATAGAATGATGCATTACCTTGTCA
TCTTCAGTATCATACTGTTCGTATACATACTTACTGACATTCATAGGTATACATATATACACATGTATAT
ATATCGTATGCTGCAGCTTTAAATAATCGGTGTCACTACATAAGAACACCTTTGGTGGAGGGAACATCGT
TGGTACCATTGGGCGAGGTGGCTTCTCTTATGGCAACCGCAAGAGCCTTGAACGCACTCTCACTACGGTG
ATGATCATTCTTGCCTCGCAGACAATCAACGTGGAGGGTAATTCTGCTAGCCTCTGCAAAGCTTTCAAGA
AAATGCGGGATCATCTCGCAAGAGAGATCTCCTACTTTCTCCCTTTGCAAACCAAGTTCGACAACTGCGT
ACGGCCTGTTCGAAAGATCTACCACCGCTCTGGAAAGTGCCTCATCCAAAGGCGCAAATCCTGATCCAAA
CCTTTTTACTCCACGCACGGCCCCTAGGGCCTCTTTAAAAGCTTGACCGAGAGCAATCCCGCAGTCTTCA
GTGGTGTGATGGTCGTCTATGTGTAAGTCACCAATGCACTCAACGATTAGCGACCAGCCGGAATGCTTGG
CCAGAGCATGTATCATATGGTCCAGAAACCCTATACCTGTGTGGACGTTAATCACTTGCGATTGTGTGGC
CTGTTCTGCTACTGCTTCTGCCTCTTTTTCTGGGAAGATCGAGTGCTCTATCGCTAGGGGACCACCCTTT
AAAGAGATCGCAATCTGAATCTTGGTTTCATTTGTAATACGCTTTACTAGGGCTTTCTGCTCTGTCATCT
TTGCCTTCGTTTATCTTGCCTGCTCATTTTTTAGTATATTCTTCGAAGAAATCACATTACTTTATATAAT
GTATAATTCATTATGTGATAATGCCAATCGCTAAGAAAAAAAAAGAGTCATCCGCTAGGTGGA
